>Addgene plasmid #198448 | pAWP78-PVCpnf_Δpvc10 | addgene full sequence | sequence record 388697 | Addgene NGS Result
CCGGCCAGCCTCGCAGAGCAGGATTCCCGTTGAGCACCGCCAGGTGCGAATAAGGGACAGTGAAGAAGGA
ACACCCGCTCGCGGGTGGGCCTACTTCACCTATCCTGCCCGGCTGACGCCGTTGGATACACCAAGGAAAG
TCTACACGAACCCTTTGGCAAAATCCTGTATATCGTGCGAAAAAGGATGGATATACCGAAAAAATCGCTA
TAATGACCCCGAAGCAGGGTTATGCAGCGGAAAAGATCCGTCGACCCTTTCCGACGCTCACCGGGCTGGT
TGCCCTCGCCGCTGGGCTGGCGGCCGTCTATGGCCCTGCAAACGCGCCAGAAACGCCGTCGAAGCCGTGT
GCGAGACACCGCGGCCGCCGGCGTTGTGGATACCTCGCGGAAAACTTGGCCCTCACTGACAGATGAGGGG
CGGACGTTGACACTTGAGGGGCCGACTCACCCGGCGCGGCGTTGACAGATGAGGGGCAGGCTCGATTTCG
GCCGGCGACGTGGAGCTGGCCAGCCTCGCAAATCGGCGAAAACGCCTGATTTTACGCGAGTTTCCCACAG
ATGATGTGGACAAGCCTGGGGATAAGTGCCCTGCGGTATTGACACTTGAGGGGCGCGACTACTGACAGAT
GAGGGGCGCGATCCTTGACACTTGAGGGGCAGAGTGCTGACAGATGAGGGGCGCACCTATTGACATTTGA
GGGGCTGTCCACAGGCAGAAAATCCAGCATTTGCAAGGGTTTCCGCCCGTTTTTCGGCCACCGCTAACCT
GTCTTTTAACCTGCTTTTAAACCAATATTTATAAACCTTGTTTTTAACCAGGGCTGCGCCCTGTGCGCGT
GACCGCGCACGCCGAAGGGGGGTGCCCCCCCTTCTCGAACCCTCCCGGCCCGCTAACGCGGGCCTCCCAT
CCCCCCAGGGGCTGCGCCCCTCGGCCGCGAACGGCCTCACCCCAAAAATGGCAGCCAAGCTGACCCGCTA
GGGACGTGAAGTCGATTCCTTCGATGGTTAGCAATCAAAGACTCAGAGTGCTGTCTGGAGCGTGAATCTA
ACGGTACGTATCTCGATTGCTCGGTCGCTATTCGCACTCTGCGAAAGTTCGTACCGCTCATTCACTAGGT
TGCGAATCATGACCAAAATCCCTTAACGTGAGTTTTCGTTCCACTGAGCGTCAGACCCCGTAGAAAAGAT
CAAAGGATCTTCTTGAGATCCTTTTTTTCTGCGCGTAATCTGCTGCTTGCAAACAAAAAAACCACCGCTA
CCAGCGGTGGTTTGTTTGCCGGATCAAGAGCTACCAACTCTTTTTCCGAAGGTAACTGGCTTCAGCAGAG
CGCAGATACCAAATACTGTTCTTCTAGTGTAGCCGTAGTTAGGCCACCACTTCAAGAACTCTGTAGCACC
GCCTACATACCTCGCTCTGCTAATCCTGTTACCAGTGGCTGCTGCCAGTGGCGATAAGTCGTGTCTTACC
GGGTTGGACTCAAGACGATAGTTACCGGATAAGGCGCAGCGGTCGGGCTGAACGGGGGGTTCGTGCACAC
AGCCCAGCTTGGAGCGAACGACCTACACCGAACTGAGATACCTACAGCGTGAGCTATGAGAAAGCGCCAC
GCTTCCCGAAGGGAGAAAGGCGGACAGGTATCCGGTAAGCGGCAGGGTCGGAACAGGAGAGCGCACGAGG
GAGCTTCCAGGGGGAAACGCCTGGTATCTTTATAGTCCTGTCGGGTTTCGCCACCTCTGACTTGAGCGTC
GATTTTTGTGATGCTCGTCAGGGGGGCGGAGCCTATGGAAAAACGCCAGCAACGCGGCCTTTTTACGGTT
CCTGGCCTTTTGCTGGCCTTTTGCTCACATGTTCTTTCCTGCGTTATCCCCTGATTCTGTGGATAACCGT
ATTACCGCCTTTGAGTGAGCTGTCGCGAATGCATCTAGATATAATTACATCTTCATCATTCGGTATTTTA
AATGACATATATCCTCCTTCCGAATAGTTTTAATGGTGATGTTCGATTGGACAGTGTTTTCCATTATTAA
AATTTTAAGTATCACATCATGTTTAATGAAGGATTGATGTTTATTAGAATATTCATAATAGCTTTGTCTT
TGCCTCTATGTAAATGAAATTGCATAAAAAGCAAATTGCATTATTGGCAATGTACTTATTCTGGATTTTT
CGGCACGATAAATTATTGGTGTAAGTTTTATATCATGAGTAAAAATTCGGAATGATATTCCTGTCATTTT
GTGGCGGTAGCGTTACTCAAGATATTATCCTACATCATATGTTGATTATTGTAATCAATCGAGCTATTTT
TTGTCTAAAAAGGGGCTTTTATGTCTACAAGTACATCTCAAATTGCGGTTGAATATCCTATTCCTGTCTA
TCGCTTTATTGTTTCTGTCGGAGATGAGAAAATTCCATTTAATAGTGTTTCAGGATTAGATATTAGTTAT
GACACCATTGAATACCGAGATGGTGTTGGTAATTGGTTCAAAATGCCGGGTCAGAGTCAGAGCACTAATA
TCACCTTGCGTAAAGGCGTTTTCCCGGGGAAAACAGAACTGTTTGATTGGATTAACTCTATTCAGCTTAA
TCAGGTAGAGAAAAAGGATATTACCATCAGTTTAACTAATGATGCAGGTACCGAATTATTAATGACCTGG
AATGTTTCTAATGCTTTTCCCACTTCATTGACTTCACCTTCATTTGATGCCACCAGTAATGATATTGCAG
TACAGGAAATTACGCTGATGGCAGATCGGGTGATTATGCAGGCTGTTTGAAGCATTGATATTTAATCATC
TCATATAAGGGAACTTTTATGACAACCGTTACCAGTTATCCTGGCGTTTATATTGAAGAATTAAATAGCC
TGGCCTTGTCAGTTTCAAATAGCGCCACAGCGGTTCCTGTTTTTGCTGTGGACGAACAAAACCAATATAT
TAGTGAAGATAATGCAATCCGTATTAATTCGTGGATGGATTATCTTAATCTGATTGGCAATTTTAATAAT
GAAGACAAATTAGATGTTTCTGTGCGTGCTTATTTTGCCAATGGAGGTGGATATTGTTATCTCGTCAAAA
CAACGAGTTTAGAAAAAATTATTCCAACCTTGGATGATGTAACCTTATTGGTTGCTGCGGGCGAAGATAT
TAAAACGACAGTAGATGTTTTATGTCAGCCAGGAAAAGGGTTATTCGCAGTCTTTGATGGCCCTGAAACA
GAGTTGACTATCAACGGTGCGGAAGAGGCAAAACAAGCCTATACCGCCACACCATTCGCTGCGGTTTATT
ATCCTTGGTTGAAAGCGGATTGGGCTAACATAGATATTCCACCCAGTGCAGTGATGGCGGGAGTTTATGC
ATCGGTGGATTTATCCCGTGGTGTATGGAAAGCGCCTGCCAATGTTGCGTTGAAAGGGGGCCTGGAACCT
AAATTTTTAGTCACGGATGAATTGCAGGGTGAATATAACACTGGCCGCGCTATCAATATGATTCGTAATT
TCAGTAACACAGGTACTACGGTTTGGGGTGCAAGAACCCTGGAAGATAAAGACAATTGGCGTTATGTTCC
AGTGCGACGCTTGTTTAATTCTGTGGAGCGGGATATCAAGCGTGCCATGAGCTTTGCTATGTTCGAGCCT
AATAATCAGCCTACTTGGGAGCGGGTACGGGCGGCGATTAGCAACTACCTTTATAGCCTGTGGCAACAGG
GGGGATTAGCTGGCAGCAAAGAAGAAGACGCTTATTTTGTGCAAATTGGTAAAGGTATAACGATGACACA
GGAGCAGATTGATGCAGGGCAAATGATTGTTAAAGTCGGTTTGGCTGCTGTACGGCCTGCGGAATTTATC
ATTCTCCAGTTTACGCAAGATGTAGAACAGCGTTAATCATATGATTATGAGGAGTTATCATGTCTGCTAT
TCTGAAAGCGCCTGGCGTTTATATTGAAGAAGACGCTTCCCTAGCGTTGTCTGTCAGTAACAGCGCGACT
GCCGTGCCTGTTTTTATCGGAAAATTTACTCCGACAGTGGTTGATTCAATCCAAGTCTGTACCCGTATCA
GCAACTGGCTTGAATTCACTTCCTCTTTTTCCCTAGCTCCAACAGTTGAGATTGTTGTCCAATCTAACAC
TGAATCTGAATCTGAATCTGAAACTTACCACTATATTGAGACAATCAATTTATCTCCAGCTGTGGAAGCA
TTGCGACTCTATTTTCAAAATGGCGGAGGAGCTTGCTATATCTACCCATTAAATGATGCTGAAGATGAAT
TGGTTCTGGCGGCCATACCAGAAGTCATTGAACAGAAAGGTGATATTACTCTGTTGGTTTGCCCGGAACT
CGATCTGGATTACAAAACTAAGATCTATGGCGCAGTGAGCTCACTGTTGAATGATAACAAAGTGGGCTAT
TTCCTGATTGCGGATAGCAATGATGGAGAATCTGTGTCAGGAGTATGGAATAGTGCTAAGGCCGCCGCCT
ATTATCCCCAGTTGGAAACTAACCTAAAATTTTCCACGTTGCCTGGGGATAAGGACATTCGTATCAGCGG
TTATCAGGATGATGATGAAACACATAAACCGAAAAACTTGGATGAGCTCAGGACAATCAACGAGGCGTTG
GCACAGGATATTGATGCAAGATTGCTCGAGGAGAAACAACGTGCTGTCATCATTCCGCCAAGTGCTGCCA
TTGCGGGCATTTATTGCCAAACGGATAATCGTCGCGGTGTTTGGAAAGCGCCAGCCAACGTTGCGCTCAC
AGGGATCGGGAGTTTGCTTGATAAGGTAGACGATGAACGGCAGGGAGAGATGAATGACAAGGGAATCAAT
GTCATCCGTTCATTTACCGACCGTGGTTTTATGGTCTGGGGAGCCCGTACTTGTGTGGACGCTGCCAACA
TCAGCTGGCGTTATATTCCTGTTCGTCGCCTGTTCAATTCCGTTGAACGAGATATCCGCCAGGCGCTGCG
CGCTGTGTTGTTTGAAACTAATAGTCAGCCTACCTGGGTACGTGCTAAGGCTGCCGTTGATCAATATCTT
TATACCCTTTGGCAGAAAAATGCATTGATGGGTGCTCGCCCGGAAGAAGCTTATTTTGTGCAAATTGGTC
AGGATATCACCATGTCCGAGGCTGATATTAAACAGGGTAAGATGATCATGACTGTTGGTTTGGCAGCAGT
GCGGCCAGCTGAGTTCATCATTCTGCAATTTACGCAGGATGTTGTTCAGTAATCTCCATGACTAAACGCC
AGGCACTGTATTGACAGTGCCTACTCTAACCATCTTGGAGGAGGTGATGATGATGGAGAGACTCCAACCG
GGTGTGACTTTAACAGAAAGTATAATCACGATGGGTCAGCAAGAGATACCCAGTGCTGTGCCGGTGTTTA
TTGGTTACACCGTTCGTTATCCGGAACAATCGGAAGCATCAGTCCGTATCGACAGTTTGGCCGAGTATAC
CAGCCTGTTTGGTGACGACCATGTGATGATGTTTGCTGTCAGGCACTATTTTGATAATGGCGGGCAACAG
GCATTTGTTTTACCCCTGAAGGACAATATGCCATCAGTGGAGATGACCACAGCTGAAGCGGAAAATCTGA
TAGCCGCATTGCGCTCTGCTACGGTTAGCGAAGCCATTGGTGGGCATAGTCAGATTACACTGATTTTGGT
ACCGGATATGGCTCGGCTTAATGACAGTGATATTGATGACTCCTCAACCCAGGTAAGCCTGTGGTCCCAA
GGCTGGGAGGCGCTGCTGCAATTGAGTCAGGTTAGGCCCAACCTCTTTGTGCTGTTAGATGCGCCGGATA
ATGTTGAACAGGCGCAGAAGTGTATGACAACGCTATCGTCAGATTATCGTCAATGGGGGGCAGCATATTG
GCCTCGTCTGGAAACTACCTATCAGAAAGAAATATCTGGCAAGGACAATGAATCTCAGGGAATTTTCCAG
GGGACTGTTCTGTCACCCACAGCCGCGGTCGCAGCGGTAATTCAACGCACGGATAACGACGCGGGTGTTT
GGAAAGCACCGGCCAATATTGCCTTATCCCAGGTTATTCGACCTGTTAAATCTTATCTTCAGGGAAGTGT
ACTGTTTAACAGCAGCGGCACTTCGCTCAATGTGATCCGCAGTTTCCCAGGTAAGGGCATACGGGTATGG
GGATGCCGCACTCTGGAAAACACGGATAATACGCAGTGGCGCTATCTGCAAACACGTCGGCTGGTTTCCT
ATGTAACAGCGCATTTGACCCAATTGGCTCGCATGTATGTCTTCGAGCCAAATAATGAACTTACCTGGAT
GAAGTTAAAAGGACAAAGTTACAACTGGTTACGGCAATTATGGTTGCAGGGTGGCTTGTATGGTTCACAG
GAGGATGAGGCATTTAACATTCTGTTAGGCGTAAACGAGACGATGACTGAGGATGATGTTCGTGCAGGAA
AAATGATCATGAAAGTTGAGTTGGCTGTGTTGTTTCCTGCCGAATTTATTGAGATCAGTTTGGTGTTTAA
TACCCAAACAGAGGCGCTGTCTTAAGAAGGAAAAAGTACGATGAACGATTATTACACACCCGTGGTATCC
CATCGTTTTATGGCGAGTTTTATTTTTAACCGCATTCCCGATCCGCTGGATATTCGTTTTCAGCGTATCT
CTGGCCTTAGTCGGGAACTACAGGTGACTCAGTACAGTGAGGGAGGAGAAAATGCCCGTAATAACTATTT
AGCTGAGAAAATCCAACACGGTACGTTGACTTTGGAACGGGGCGTGATGACAGTCTCGCCATTGACCTGG
ATGTTTGATCGGGTATTGAGTGGTGAAAAAATCGCTTATGCCGATGTGGTGGTGATGCTACTGAATGAAA
ATTCACTGCCATTGTCCAGTTGGACGTTGAGCAATGCGCTGCCGGTACGCTGGCAAACCAGCGACTTTGA
CGCTAACAGCAATGCCATATTGGTGAATACCCTTGAATTGCGTTACCAGGATATGCGCTGGCTTGGAGTC
AAAATATGACAGTAGAAATCAGAGAGTTACTTATCCAGGCAAAGGTAGTGCCATCAACACGACCGACTGA
ATCAGAACGGCAAAACCATTCTTTGATACAGGAAAGTCTGGATGAGGCGACTTGGGTGGAAACGATAAAA
CGCGAAGTGTTGGCCGCATTACGCGATGAGGAAGGGTGGCGTCCATGAGTCTGATTGAACGTGGTTTAGC
TAAGCTGACAATTAATGCTTATAAGGATAGGGAAGGGAAGATACGGGCAGGAACGTTGCAGGCCATGTAT
AACCCTGACTCCTTGCAACTGGATTACCAAACGGATTATCAGCAATCCCAAGCGATTAATAGCGAAAAGC
AAAGTAGCATTTATGTACAGGCCAAGCCCGCAGGGTTATCACTTGAATTAATTTTTGATGCCACGATGCC
GGGTAACAAAACCCCCATTGAAGAGCAGCTCATGCAGCTCAAGCAACTGTGCAGTGTGGATGCAACCAGT
AACGAGACGCGATTCCTGCAAGTTAAATGGGGCAAAATGCGTTGGGAAAGTCGGGGTTACTTTGCTGGCA
GGGCCAAGAGTTTGTCTGTGAATTACACTTTGTTTGATCGTGATGCGACTCCCTTGAGGGTACGGGTAAT
ATTGGCATTAGTGGCTGATGAAAGTCTGGTGTTGCAGGAGACTGAACAAAATCTGCAATCTCCGGCAAAA
ATCGCATTACGCATACAGGATGGGGTATCTCTGGCTCTGATGGCAGCCAGTACGGCATCAACATTGTCAG
GCGGTGTGGATTATCTGACGCTGGCCTGGCAAAACGGTCTGGATAATCTCAATGGGTTCGTTCCGGGTGA
AATATTGCAGGCCACCAGGGGAGACGAATCATGAGCCACCAACTGAAAATTATTGCAGATGGTAAGGCAC
TGTCACTTTTGGCCGCGGTAGATGTGGACACCTGTTATCGGGTTAACAGTATACCTTCTGCGACATTGAA
ACTGAGCGTACCGGATAGGCCACTCTCTTCTTTCAGTCAGACGGATGTTCAGACAGAACTGGCCCACTGT
CAGGTAGGGAAAACCCTGCGTCTGGAATTGATTGATGGTAGCAAAAAATGGGTGCTGTTTAATGGTCTTA
TTACCCGTAAGGCTCTGAGAATTAAGAATAAGCAATTATTGCTCACTCTGGTTGTCAAGCATCGGTTGCA
ACTGATGGTGGATACCCAGCATTCACAGCTGTTTAAAGACAAAAGCGAAAAAGCGATCTTAAGCACGCTA
TTGAATCAGACCGGAATCAATGCTCGCTTCGGAAAGATAGCGGCGTTAGATCAAAAGCATGAACAGATGG
TGCAATTTCGTTGTTCAGACTGGCATTTTCTGTTGTGCCGACTGTCGGCAACCGGTGCATGGTTGTTACC
TGCCATAGAAGACGTTCAGTTTGTTCAACCTGATGCTCTGAAATCAAACTCAGCCTATACCTTGAAGAGC
AGGGGGGATGAGAACAAAGACATCGTTGTCAAGGATGCTTACTGGCAGTTTGACAATCAAATCAACCCCG
CTTTGCTGGAAGTCAGTGGCTGGGATATCAGTAAGCAGCAGGTACAATCAGGCGGTCGCTACGGAAAAAT
CGCGTTGGGTAAGGCGGCACTCTCTCCTGATGGATTGGCATCCCTTAATAAAACGGGTTGGGACATTTGT
TATAGCAGTCCGTTAACAACCCAGGAAAGCGGTTATCTGGCACAGGGATTATTGCTTAACCAGCGCATTT
CTGGGGTGACAGGAGAATTTTTGCTCAAAGGAGATGGGCGTTACCAGTTGGGAGACAACATTCAGCTGAC
TGGATTTGGTTCACAGTTAGATGGTACGGCAAGCATTACTGAGGTTCGCCACCGTCTTAATCGGCGAATT
GATTGGGAAACCACGGTGAGCATTGGTTTACAACATGAATATTTGCCGATATTACCTGATGCTCCCGAAC
TACATATTGCGACAGTAGCGAAATATCAGCAGGACAGTGCGGTGTTAAACCGTATCCCCATTATTCTGCC
GGTACTGAATCGTCCCAATGAATTTTTGTGGGCCAGATTGGGGAAACCTTATGCTAGCCATGAAAGCGGT
TTCTGTTTTTACCCAGAGCCAGGTGACGAAGTTATTATTGGTTTTTTTGAAAATGATCCGCGTTATCCAG
TTATTTTAGGTGCTATGCATAATCCGAAAAATAAGGCCCCTTTTGAACCAACCCAAGATAATAGGGAAAA
AGTATTGATCGTTAAAAAAGGTGAAGCGCAACAACAATTAGTCATTGATGGCAAAGAGAAAATGATCCGA
ATTAATGCGGGTGAAAATCAAATAATGCTTCAGCAAGATAAAGACATTTCTCTGTCAACGAAAAAAGAAT
TAACACTGAAAGCGCAGACAATGAATGCCACGATGGATAAATCATTGGCAATGTCCGGGAAAAACAGTGT
TGAAATCAAAGGCGCAAAAATTAATCTTACCCAATGAAAGGTGACGATGAATGGAAAATCAAATACTGAC
ACAACTCTATGGTCGTGGTTGGGCTTTTCCTCCGGTCTTTTCCCTTGAAAAGGGGGTAGAGATGGCTGAA
GGGGCGGAAGATGTGAGACAAAGTTTGCAGATTCTGTTTAGTACTGAGCCGGGGGAACGTCTTATGCGTG
AAAATTATGGCTGCGGATTAAATGATTTTATGTTTGAAAATATCCGCAATGAACTTATTGCTGAAATTGA
ATCCCATATCCATGACAACGTATTACGATATGAACCCCGGGCTGATATGACTGATATTCAGGTTCGTCAA
TCCCCTGGCATGGGGAATACTTTGCAAGTGCAGGTCATGTATCGCCTGAGAGGGAGTGATATCAATCAAC
AAATCCAGGGAGTACTTGCACTGAGTGAAGGCCGGGTGACGGAGGTAGTATGAGTGAAGCGATTGTGGTG
GATGGTGACGTGTTACAGTTTGATCCCAACTTTGGCAATCGGCAGGTGACGGTTCCCAGCCCAGGAAAAA
TTAGCGGCACAGGACATGCGCAGGTAAGTGGAAAAAAATAATGTATTCTGGGGGATGAGAAACAGGTCAG
GGTTTCTGCAACCTATATTACAACAACACATACTACGCCGGGAACAGGAACCATTACTATCAGTGCTCTG
GATGCTGGCCAGCAGGCCCTTCAGTGTACCAGTGGGGCGGCTTTAATTATCAAGGGGCAGCAATTTACGG
CGATGTTTACGCCTGAATTGCCAGCCATGAATAATACAGTGACTCCGCCACAACCGGATGTTACGACACC
TTCATCAGGAAAAGGACGTTTTATCACTCAACAAAATTTTGCTACCGTAAATTAGAGTATTGACTGAATT
AAATAGAATTAACGAAGGTGTAAATAATTATTTATTTGCTGACGAATCGCTGTGACAAATAAACACAGGT
GATGTTATGGAATTAAATGAGTTAACTAACAAATTGTCAAATTTGGTGCCAATGACCGATTTTAAATTAG
ATAATCGAGCCAGTTTGCAATTGCTTAAATATATTGAAGCGTATACGAAGATAATACCCTTTAATTCTGG
CGATAAATATTGGAATGACTTTTTCTTTATGTCAGGAAATACGCCAGAGAAACTTGCAAAATTATATCAG
AAAGAAATAGAACCCAATGGGGAGTTATTACCTCAGCAGGCTTTTTTGTTGGCGGTTTTGCGTTTATTGG
AAACACCAATATCCTTATTAAATGTATTACCTGCTGCTCATCGTGAGCTCTATTATCGGGAGCTTTTAGG
CTTGTCTTCCCATGCGGCACAGCCTGATCAGGTTGCTTTATCTATGGAACTGAATTCGACAGTGATGGAA
CAGCTGCTCCCTGAAGGAACCCTGTTTGAGGCTGGTCAGGATGAACAAGGCAATGCATTGCAATATGCCC
TGGATGCCAGTTTGCTGGCTAATCGTGGATATATCAGTGACTTGCGCTGGTTACGGAATGACGGGGAAAA
GCAATGGGTTACTTCTGCTCCATGGGATTTACAGGCACAGGTGTCACTGCCGTCTGATGGGATACGATTA
TTTGGTAAGACAAATAGTGATCAGCAGGTATTTGGTGGGGTGTTGATAACGTCATCACTTCTGGCGATGG
AAGCGGGGATAAGGAAGATCATTGTTACTTTTGAGCAGGAGATGAACACCCAAGAACTGGTGGCACAGGT
CAGCAGTGGAAATCAATGGCTAACATTGACGTCTGAGGTAAATAAGAAAGAGGTCACACTGACACTGTCA
GACAAAGAACCGGCAATCAGTGCGCCAGAGGATCTGGATAATCTCTTTTTCACGCAACCGGTACTCAGGC
TACAGGGAAAGGATAGTCAGGCACTGCCGGAGGTGACGGGTATCAGCGTTTCGGAAAAGGATGATACTAA
GGATACCTCTTTTGAGATGTATCACTTAACACCATTTGGTTATAGCAGTGATATAGAGCCATTGGAGGAA
AATCCAGCGTTATATTTAGGCTTTACTGATGTAAAGCCAGGGCAAACACTGGCGCTGTATTGGAAATTAA
AATCCCCGCAGCAACCAACCGTTTCCTGGTATTACCTGGATCAACATAATCAATGGGCTGAATTGGATTC
ATGGGTCAGTGATGGAACCCAGAATCTGTATCAGGATGGTACTTGGCACGTTGAGTTGCCTGTGGATGCA
TCCAATCAGGCAGAGCAGATGCCAGTTGGACGCTATTGGTTGCGGGCAGTGGTGGAGGTACCCGCTCATG
AGGGGGCGTTGGGGAAGGCTCCTTGGCTATATGGTCTAATCTATAACGCCATGACGGCAACCTTGGTTAA
TGTAGATAGCATCAGTGACAGCCATTTCTTAACCCCTTTGCCTGCCAGCAGCATACAGCGGCCCGTTGAA
CCCATCATTGTGTTGGCATCGGTCAACCAGCCTTGGGCATCATGGGGTGGACGTATACCTGAATCCTACA
GTGCCTTTTTTGAACGGATAGCTCAAAACCTGTCTCATCGAAACCGGTCCTTAACCTGGGGAAATATGGT
GACATTACTCAAAGAGCGTTATGTCAGCATCTTTGATGTTAAGTATCCAGGTAATGATGAACTCACCAGA
GTGCCAGCATTGGAGCAGCAGCAACTAACAGTGATTCCAGCAAACCGGTACAACGATAGCGATGATTCTC
TGCGTCCGGTACTGAATCCTGCTCGTCTGCAAGAGATGGCTGATTGGTTGCAGCAGAAAGACTCTCCCTG
GGCCTCTATTGAGGTCAGGAATCCAGAATACTTGGATGTGAAAATCCATTACGAGGTGATTTTTAAACCT
GATGTGAACGAAGATTTTGGCTATCGCCAGCTACAGCAGCAACTGTGTGAGGTGTATATGCCTTGGAGCA
TAGATGAGCAGCGGCCCGTTGTATTGAATAACAGCATTAATTATTTCCAGTTGTTAGCCACTATTCAACA
GCAACCGCTGGTTGAGCGAGTCACTCGTCTGACACTACATCGGGCTGATTCTTCTGATGAGAGTGATGGT
ACAGCATCTGTGGAAGCCAAAGATAATGAAGTGCTTATTTTAGTCTGGGAAGAGGACGATAATCTGCAAT
ACCGAGGAAATGACTATGAGTAATCAGGATGCACTGTTTCATAGCGTTAAAGACGATATTCACTTTGATA
CCTTGCTGGAACAAGCTCATCAGGTGATTGAAAAACAGGCTGAAAAACTGTGGAGTGATACGGCAGAGCA
TGATCCGGGTATCACATTTTTGCAGGGAATCAGTTACGGTGTGTCAGATTTGGCTTACCGACATACATTA
CCCCTGAAAGATTTACTGACTCCGGCGCCGGATGAGCAGCAGCAAGAGGGAATTTTTCCTGCCGAATTTG
GCCCGCATAATACACTGACTTGTGGGCCGGTGACAGCGGATGATTATCGCAAGGCATTGTTAGATCTACA
CAGCAGCGACAGCCTGGATGGTACTCAGCAGGATGAGGGGGATTTTCTGTTCCGGAGTGTGCAACTGGTG
CGTGAACCGGAAAAACAGCGTTATACCTATTGGTATGATGCAACCAAGAGGGAATATAGCTTTGTCAACA
GTGAAGGGGCTAAAGAGTTTACCTTGCGGGGGAATTACTGGTTGTATCTGGAACCAACCCGTTGGACTCA
GGGTAATATTGCCGCTGCTACCAGACAACTGACAGAATTTTTGACTAAAAATCGCAATATTGGTGAATCT
GTCAGCAACATTATCTGGCTACAACCGGTTGATCTGCCACTGTTGCTGGATGTTGAACTGGATGATGATG
TAGGTGCACAGGATGTCCCCGGTATTTTTGCGGCGGTGTATAGCACCGCAGAGCAGTATCTGATGCCTGG
AGCACAGCGTTACCGTACGGAAGTACTGCAAAATGCTGGGATGAGCAATGATCAAATCTTCGAAGGTCCA
TTATTGGAACATGGCTGGATACCAGAGCTGCCGGCAGCCCGTGATTATACTCAAAGGCTCACTCTCAATC
TTAGCCGGTTGGTAAATAGTCTGCTTGAGATTGAGGGCATTAAACATGTGAATCGTCTTCGTCTGGATGA
TAGCTTCGATAAAACTGCTATTGAACCCGTTAAGGGGGATACCTGGTCGTGGTCGATCAAAGAGGGCTAT
TATCCACGTCTTTGGGGAGAAGACCCACTTAACCAATTGGCGCAACAAAATGGCCCGCTTAGGGTGATAG
CCAAAGGAGGGATTAGCGTCAGTGTGAGTAAAGAGCAAATCCAGGCCAGTTTACCCAGTCAATCACTGAT
TCAAAATGAGCCGGTAATATTGGCTTACGGCCAGCACCGTGACGTTGGCAGCTATTATCCCGTCAGTGAT
ACTTTGCCGCCTTGCTATGGACTACAACATTCTTTGTCTGAAAGTGAACACTTATTGCCACTTCATCAAT
TTATGTTGCCATTTGAACAATTATTGGCCTGTGGTTGTCAACAGATAGCCATGCTCCCGCGGTTACTGGC
TTTTCAGCGCGAAGGTTATGAGGTTTGGGGTGATCAGTGGCCCTTTAAGTCAGGCTCAGTGAATGATGAC
GCCCATCAAGATTATGCCCCTGCATTAAAGGATTTGTTAGGACAGATTGCGCTGGATAGTGATCATGAAT
TGGATATTATTAATTACTTGCTGGGTTACTTTGGCACACAGCGGGCACCGCGTACCTTTACGACACAACT
CGATGATTTTCGTGCGGTCCAACAGGGTTATCTGGCCCAGCAACCGACATTGACTTACCACCGCTCCAAT
ATTCGTATCGATCAGGTATCGTCGCTACAAAAACGTATTGCTGCTCGCATGGGGCTGGGCGGTGAGTTGT
TTAAACCTCAACCGGATCTGAGCCAACTGCCTTTTTATTTGATTGAACATCGAGCGTTGCTGCCAGTCAA
ACCCAATAGTCAGTTTGATAAGGAACAGAAACCAGCCTCGGTGACAGAGGAGGGGGGCAGCCAAACAGGT
CAACATTATGTGGTCATTGAACAGAAGGGCATTGATGGCAAGCTGACACAGGGGCAAGTGATCAATTTAA
TTCTGTATGAAGGAGAGCAGGGAGAAACCCAATTTACGATACGCGGTCAGATGGTATTCAAAACCGAGGG
GGATAAGTTTTGGTTGGATGTGAATAATAGTGCGCAACTGGAATATAATCTGGCGCGGGTAATGACAGCA
GCCAAGGCGAGTAAACTCTTTTGGCAAAACAGCCCGGTATGGATGGAGGATATGGGCTATCGTCTGGCCT
ATGCTAGTGACCAATCCTCATTGCCTGTGAATCAACGGCGCTTGACCCGCACAGTGCAAACTCCATTCCC
GCCGATGGTTGTTGTAGGTAGCGAAATCACCCTGTTAAAGCAGGTGGGGATAGTCAATTTAAAAAAAGCG
GAGTCAGAAAAACTTTATGCAAAAGTTGTTAGCTTTGATCGCATTGAAGGGACCTTGATTATTGAGCGTT
TGGGTAATTCCACTCTGGCTTTTCCTACCTCGGAAGAGGCGTGGCGGTATAGTTGGTATTTTTCGGGGGA
GAAATATGAAAGGACTGACCGCTTTTCATTTGTGATTAGCGTAGTAGTGAACAGTGACTTAATTAAATTG
CCCGGTGTTGATCCCTATAAATTGGAAGAATGGGTGAAAGAAACGATTCTTACCGAATTTCCAGCTCATA
TTTCTATGATTATCCATTGGATGGATCGGGAAGCCTTTTTAAATTTCGCCAATACCTATCAGCGTTGGCA
AAATAATGGTACGCCACTGGGGGATGCGGCTTATTCCATTCTAGAAAGTTTGACACTTGGTAAATTGCCA
TCTGCCTTAAAAGGTGTTGGCACAATGCGTATTGCCACATCTAGTCAAAGAGAAGAAGTGGTGGGTAGTA
ATGGTGATCAATGGAATACAGATGGAATAACCCAGAATGAATTATTCTATGTTCCTAAAGAGAGCTAGGA
AAAATAAATATCTGCCACTAATGATGTTGAATTAAATATGTTTTCTGGAGTTAATCATGAACGAAACTCG
TTATAATGCAACTGTACAAGAACAACAAACATTATCTAATCCAAAAGCTGTTGGACCTGACATCGATAAA
TTAAAGGATAAATTTAAAGAGGGCAGTATTCCCCTGCAAACCGATTTCAATGAGTTAATTGATATTGCCG
ATATTGGACGTAAAGCCTGTGGTCAAGCGCCACAACAAAATGGCCCAGGAGAAGGATTGAAATTGGCTGA
TGACGGTACGCTTAATTTAAAAATAGGCACTTTTTCCAATAAAGACTTTTCTCCATTAATATTAAAAGAT
GATGTTTTATCTGTAGATCTTGGTAGTGGTCTGACTAATGAAACCAATGGAATCTGTGTCGGTCAGGGCG
ATGGTATTACAGTTAACACTAGCAATGTAGCTGTAAAACAAGGTAACGGAATTAGCGTTACTAGTAGTGG
TGGTGTTGCCGTTAAAGTTAGTGCTAATAAGGGACTTAGCGTTGATAGTAGTGGTGTTGCAGTTAAAGTT
AATACTGATAAGGGAATTAGCGTTGATGGTAATGGTGTTGCAGTTAAAGTTAATACTAGTAAAGGAATTA
GCGTTGATAATACAGGTGTTGCAGTTATAGCTAATGCTAGTAAGGGAATTAGCGTTGATGGTAGTGGTGT
TGCAGTTATAGCTAATACTAGTAAAGGAATTAGCGTTGATGGTAGTGGTGTTGCAGTTATAGCTAATACT
AGTAAAGGAATTAGCGTTGATAATACAGGTGTTGCAGTTATAGCTAATGCTAGTAAGGGAATTAGCGTTG
ATGGTAGTGGTGTTGCAGTTATAGCTAATACTAGTAAAGGAATTAGCGTTGATGGTAGTGGTGTTGCAGT
TATAGCTAATACTAGTAAAGGAATTAGCGTTGATAGTAGTGGTGTTGCAGTTAAAGTTAAAGCTAATGGC
GGAATTAAAGTAGATGCTAATGGTGTTGCAATTGATCCTAATAATGTACTCCCCAAGGGAGTGATTGTAA
TGTTCTCTGGCAGTACTGCACCAACTGGTTGGGCGTTATGTGATGGCAATAATGGTACACCAAATTTAAT
CGATCGATTTATTTTAGGTGGGAAAGGGACTGATATTAATGGAGTGAGTACTAATACAGCTTCAGGTACT
AAAAATAGTAAGTTATTCGATTTCAGTTCTGATGAAGCTACATTAACTATTGATGGTAAAACACTGGGGA
GAGCATTATCGTTACAGCAAATACCTAATCATGCACACTTTAGTGGAATAATTATGGATACAGAGAAAGT
TAATTATTATGGAAGTAAAAAAATCACAACAAATGTGTGGGGTGTAACAACAGGAGATAATACTTCAGTA
CGATATATTTATAAGTCATCAGGTGTACTTGACTCTAACAATAATGTCTCCAACAGTACCTTAGGCGGAA
ACAGTCTGCAGACGCACGATCATGATATTAAGATAACGGGCACAGGAAAACATTCTCACAAAAACAAAGT
AACAGTCCCTTATTATATTCTGGCTTTCATCATAAAGCTTTAATATATATGAAAAATTGAAAATATAAAT
TATCCATTAATAATAAAGAGGATATTAGCATGACTTCGGAGCCAAATCTGTTAAACCGGATTACAATTAC
TATTGAAGCTAATAATCAACAAGTAGCTAGAAAAGTATTGCATGGCTCCTTGCTTAATCAAGCTAATATA
AATAAATTATTTAATTCATACTTTAATGAATATGAAATTAATAGGGGTGTTTATTTAGAAACATTAATCC
TGAATCTTGGTACGATAAATTTCCATGATTTTAATTCATTGTTTCCTACTCTCCTAAAAGCTGCATTGAA
TAAAGAATTCAGTCAATATCAGATAAACAACCATAGGGAAGAAATGCTATTTAATGAGACAATATCAAAT
CAAGCTACTGATAAGTCTTACATATTTGGCGATAACAAATTAATTGATGCAGAGAATTTCATTCACTTTT
TATATCAAAAGCATTCCACATTAAATCTAGTAGAAGCAATGGGAAATAATGGTATTGAAAAATTAACAAA
TCAGTTAACACAAATAGAAAATAAATTTGCGTTATTATTGGCAAAAAGTTGTTTGTCTGAGGAAGGCTTA
AAACGACTCTTGGCTATCAAACAACCCGATTTATTAATCGCTATCAATCGCAGATTATCTGAAAGAATAA
ATAGACCACAATATCAGGAGAAGCTTGTTTCCTGCGGACAACTGATATTTAGTGCTCTGGGATATATACA
ACAGTACAATATACAGGAAATTCCTAAACCGGATGAAAAAGTTATTGCACGCATAACAACTGAACTTAAT
AATAATGGTTTGCTTAATACAATACCTATTATTACACTATTTCGTCAGAGTGGGATTAACGATTCATCAC
TAAATGATTGGCTAAAGAAAATCTGGCAGGTGAGATCAATTTCACAGTTATGCAGAAAGTATCTTTCTGC
TAAGGAATACCAATATCTGTCAGAACATTTTGTTTCAAAGAGCGTCGATAAAAATAGATATGATGAAGAG
CCCGTAAATCAGAGCATATTATCAAGGTTGAATAATAATTCCATTAAAGAAGGAAATAATCACAGTCAAC
TCTGTACTCTCAGTAGACTATATTCTGAACCCGTTGTATTACCTGAACAAACCATTCTACGTCAGGTTAG
TAATACAGTAGATCAGAGCATATTATCAAGGTTGAATAATGCCTCCATTAAAGAAGGAAATAACCAAAGT
CAACTTCGCACTCTCAGTAGACTATATTCTGAGCCCGTTGCATTACCTGAACAAACCATTCCACGTCAGG
TTAGTAATACAGGTATATTAATTCTATGGCCAATGCTACCTACACTATTTAACCAGCTTGGTCTACTTGA
GAAAAAGAAATTTATCCATCGTCAGGCCCAGTTTAATGCCGTTGATTTTCTTGATTACCTGATTTGGGGA
ACCGAAGATGTGAAAGTGGAACGAAAGGTTTTGAATAATGTTCTATGTGGGTTAATGGCTGATGAAATTA
CTGAACCAATGCCTATTGAACCAGAAAAACAATGGATAATAATTCAATGGCTGGACGCTATTATCTCCCA
ACTTTCTGGCTGGAAAAAGTTAAGTCGTAATGACGTCCGTCAATTATTTCTACAACGACCAGGAGAATTA
CTGATCAATGAACAGGAAATTAAAATCACAATACAGCAACAACCATTTGATGCTCTGTTAACTGATTGGC
CGTGGCCAATGAATATGGCTTGTTTTAGCTGGTTGAGTCAACCATTAACCATTACGTGGTTATAACCATT
GACCACAATGACTTAGTCTGAGTAAAAAATATGAATATATCGCCTGTTTTTTATGATTCATTGAATCAGG
ATAACGACCGTGATCTATCGTTTTTATTTAGCGAACTGGAACGAATAGATCTCGCTCTTCAACACCATTT
TTATTGTGTAGAAAGTCAGCGAAGTGAGCTCCTGGATGAGTTTCTGCTCACTGAGGCGGAAGTGGTGACC
AGGCTGGATAAGCCACTTGGTAAACCTCATTGGATAAATGATGATTATCTGGCGATATCGCAAAAGGGCA
ATGTAAGCCTAATGGCAGCGTCCAGATTAATGGATCTGATCGAACGCTTTGAACTGACTGATTTTGAGCG
CGATGTTTTACTATTAGGCTTATTGCCCCATTTTGATAGCCGCTATTATCGACTGTTTTCGCTGATTCAA
GGGGGACAACAGGGTCGATTACCTTCTTTTGCGCTGGCATTGGAACTGTTTTGCCACTCGGCGCTGGAGA
AACAGGTACAGCAAGCGAGTTTTCTGCACCGGGCACCTTTGATGGGTTGCCAGCTATTATCCATCGATAC
TAGTCAAAAAACGCTGGCCTGGCTCCAGACTCCCTTTATTACTGACAGCGGGGTATATCACTTTTTACTG
GGGCATCACTACATTATGCCGGCTTTAGAACATTGTGCTGAGTGGTTAACACCGACAGGGATTGGCTGTT
ATCCTGAAGGATTAAAACAAGTACTGGGTAACGTATTGTTATCTGACAACGATAATATTAGACCGATTGT
CTTATTACGGGGAATGGCCGGCAGTGCCAGAGCTTATACCATTACTAATATGATGGCTTCAGAAGGGAAG
CAAACACTGCTGGTAGATATATCCAAACTTGCTGATAGCGATGAAAAAAACATTATTCTTCAGATAAAGC
ATATTTTGCGGGAAACCCGCATGCATGGAGCATGTTTATTATTACGGAATTTTTGCTTGTTAGTGGAACA
GAATAAACAACTATTGGACTCCCTGTCAGAGTTATTGAATCAACCTGAATTAAGAATTGTTTGCCTGATT
GAGCCTTATTCCCCATTGGTATGGCTGAAAAAGATACCGGTATTACTGATTGAGATGCCACTTTTAACGC
CTGCGGAAAAAGCCAGATTGTTAATTGCCAGCTTACCGGATAATTGTTCCGAGGATATTGATACGATAAC
TTTAAGCCAGCGTTACACTTTTAACCCAGAAACCCTGCCATTGATTTTGCAAGAGGCCCAGCTTTATCAA
CAGCAGCGAGATCCGCTGGATATCTTGCAGCAATGCGATATACGCCAGGCATTAAATTTGCGTGCTCAAC
AAAATTTCGGTCAATTGGCACAGCGGATTATTCCTAAGCGCTCATTAAAGGATTTATTGGTATCCGATGA
GATTGCTCAGCAGTTACGGGAAATACTCATAGCAATTAAGTATCGGGAACAGGTTCTGGCGGGAGGGTTT
AAAGATAAAATTGCCTATGGCACTGGTATCAGCGCCCTGTTTTATGGTGATTCAGGCACTGGAAAAACCA
TGGCAGCAGAAGTGATTGCTGACCACATTGGCGTTGACTTAATAAAAGTGGATTTATCTACAGTAGTGAA
TAAATACATCGGTGAAACAGAAAAAAACTTATCCCGTATTTTCGATTTGGCGGAACAGGATGCAGGGGTA
TTATTCTTTGATGAAGCTGACGCACTGTTTGGTAAACGCAGTGAAACTAAAGATTCCCAGGACAGACATG
CCAATATTGAAGTTTCTTACTTATTACAGCGCCTGGAGAATTACCCGGGTCTGGTCATTTTATCCACCAA
TAATCGTGGTCATTTAGACAGTGCTTTTAATCGTCGTTTTACTTTCATTACCCGTTTTACTTACCCGGAT
GAAAAAATCCGTAAAAAAATGTGGCAGGAAATTTGGCCTAGAAATATAAAAATATCGGAAGATATCGATT
TTAACGAATTAGCTCAACGAACAAGCGTGACTGGCGCGAATATCCGCAATATTGCTTTATTGTCTTCATT
CTTTGCTTCAGAGCAGGGGAATGATGAAGTCAGTAATGAAAATATTGAAATTGCATTGAAGCGTGAATTA
GCTAAAGTCGGACGATTAACATTTTAAAAGTTATCACAATGAAAGTATTGAAATATTAAATAAATTTATT
ACCAAAAAGTTATCACGATATAATTTAAGAGAGGTTTTTTATGTTAAACACGCAAACTATTATTGATGTC
AATAAGGCAATGGATGCCATGCTGCGCGCATATCTGAATCAAGATATTGCCATTCGTTTTGATCTACCTG
AATTGGATACTATGCAATCTGATGCGATGGTAAGTATCTTTCTTTATGACATTCATGAAGATTTACAGCT
TCGCTCGGCAGAATCAAGAGGGTTTGATGTTTATGCCGGGAGGTTATTGCCTGGTTGGGTAAATATTAAA
TGTAACTATCTGATTACCTATTGGGAAGCTTCTAAGCCAGCGACTGATGCCAGCAGTCCGGATAGCCAAC
CTGATAACCAGGCAATACAAGTGATGTCACAAGTATTAAATGCCTTGATTAATAATCGTCAATTGGCAGG
TATTCCTGGTGCTTATACTCAGGTTGTACCGCCTAAAGAGAGTTTAAATAGCCTGGGGAATTTCTGGCAA
TCACTGGGTAATCGCCCACGGCTTTCTCTCAATTATTCAGTGACAGTACCTGTTAGCCTAAACGATGGTC
AGGATAGCGCGACTCCGGTTACCGCGGTTTCTTCTACAGTGGAACAAACGGCATCGCTCAGTCAAGAAGT
GGTTAGTCATGCTTTACGCGAATTACTCATTACGGAATTAGGAGGAGGAGAGGATAACCGGTTGGTACTG
AGTAAAGTTGAATTATCCGCAGTGAAAGAGACGATGACTCAAGACAGTCCGGCTCAGATGATTATATTGT
TGTCTGTTTCAGGCATTACACGACAGGAATATTTGAAGGAAATTGATAATATCTTTGATCGTTGGGTAAA
TAATGCTGAAGTTATTACCACTATTGATGATTGTGGGATTAGAATTGAAAGTATAACGAAAGATAATCTT
GTAGGAATTTAAATTTTTTTAATTAAATAAAGGAATTAATATTGATTTGATAGAGCATGTAATCAATAAC
TTCTATGAAAATGTTGAAAAACAATACACGGAAACACTTAACTTACAATTAAATTGTTAAAGGAGATGAT
GATAAGAATGGTCAGTCACCAGATAAAATGATCTCTGGTCAATTTTAGGAAAGCTGAAAAAACCTGACCA
AATGCGTCGTAAATTCTATGCTTAGAAAGACTCGGTGCCAGTGTAATACCTAAGATATGGTTTTTATTTC
CATATCTGTTCGAAAACTTAGAAATAACAAGTTCAACAATAACCAGGGACTTTAAATATCGGATCCTTGT
CGGGAAGATGCGTGATCTGATCCTTCAACTCAGCAAAAGTTCGATTTATTCAACAAAGCCGCCGTCCCGT
CAAGTCAGCGTAATGCTCTGCCAGTGTTACAACCAATTAACCAATTCTGATTAGAAAAACTCATCGAGCA
TCAAATGAAACTGCAATTTATTCATATCAGGATTATCAATACCATATTTTTGAAAAAGCCGTTTCTGTAA
TGAAGGAGAAAACTCACCGAGGCAGTTCCATAGGATGGCAAGATCCTGGTATCGGTCTGCGATTCCGACT
CGTCCAACATCAATACAACCTATTAATTTCCCCTCGTCAAAAATAAGGTTATCAAGTGAGAAATCACCAT
GAGTGACGACTGAATCCGGTGAGAATGGCAAAAGCTTATGCATTTCTTTCCAGACTTGTTCAACAGGCCA
GCCATTACGCTCGTCATCAAAATCACTCGCATCAACCAAACCGTTATTCATTCGTGATTGCGCCTGAGCG
AGACGAAATACGCGATCGCTGTTAAAAGGACAATTACAAACAGGAATCGAATGCAACCGGCGCAGGAACA
CTGCCAGCGCATCAACAATATTTTCACCTGAATCAGGATATTCTTCTAATACCTGGAATGCTGTTTTCCC
GGGGATCGCAGTGGTGAGTAACCATGCATCATCAGGAGTACGGATAAAATGCTTGATGGTCGGAAGAGGC
ATAAATTCCGTCAGCCAGTTTAGTCTGACCATCTCATCTGTAACATCATTGGCAACGCTACCTTTGCCAT
GTTTCAGAAACAACTCTGGCGCATCGGGCTTCCCATACAATCGATAGATTGTCGCACCTGATTGCCCGAC
ATTATCGCGAGCCCATTTATACCCATATAAATCAGCATCCATGTTGGAATTTAATCGCGGCCTCGAGCAA
GACGTTTCCCGTTGAATATGGCTCATAACACCCCTTGTATTACTGTTTATGTAAGCAGACAGTTTTATTG
TTCATGATGATATATTTTTATCTTGTGCAATGTAACATCAGAGATTTTGAGACACAACGTGGCTTTCGAC
TTCCGGCAAGCTATACGCGCCCTAGAATTGTCAATTTTAATCCTCTGTTTATCGGCAGTTCGTAGAGCGC
GCCGTGCGTCCCGAGCGATACTGAGCGAAGCAAGTGCGTCGAGCAGTGCCCGCTTGTTCCTGAAATGCCA
GTAAAGCGCTGGCTGCTGAACCCCCAGCCGGAACTGACCCCACAAGGCCCTAGCGTTTGCAATGCACCAG
GTCATCATTGACCCAGGCGTGTTCCACCAGGCCGCTGCCTCGCAACTCTTCGCAGGCTTCGCCGACCTGC
TCGCGCCACTTCTTCACGCGGGTGGAATCCGATCCGCACATGAGGCGGAAGGTTTCCAGCTTGAGCGGGT
ACGGCTCCCGGTGCGAGCTGAAATAGTCGAACATCCGTCGGGCCGTCGGCGACAGCTTGCGGTACTTCTC
CCATATGAATTTCGTGTAGTGGTCGCCAGCAAACAGCACGACGATTTCCTCGTCGATCAGGACCTGGCAA
CGGGACGTTTTCTTGCCACGGTCCAGGACGCGGAAGCGGTGCAGCAGCGACACCGATTCCAGGTGCCCAA
CGCGGTCGGACGTGAAGCCCATCGCCGTCGCCTGTAGGCGCGACAGGCATTCCTCGGCCTTCGTGTAATA
CCGGCCATTGATCGACCAGCCCAGGTCCTGGCAAAGCTCGTAGAACGTGAAGGTGATCGGCTCGCCGATA
GGGGTGCGCTTCGCGTACTCCAACACCTGCTGCCACACCAGTTCGTCATCGTCGGCCCGCAGCTCGACGC
CGGTGTAGGTGATCTTCACGTCCTTGTTGACGTGGAAAATGACCTTGTTTTGCAGCGCCTCGCGCGGGAT
TTTCTTGTTGCGCGTGGTGAACAGGGCAGAGCGGGCCGTGTCGTTTGGCATCGCTCGCATCGTGTCCGGC
CACGGCGCAATATCGAACAAGGAAAGCTGCATTTCCTTGATCTGCTGCTTCGTGTGTTTCAGCAACGCGG
CCTGCTTGGCCTCGCTGACCTGTTTTGCCAGGTCCTCGCCGGCGGTTTTTCGCTTCTTGGTCGTCATAGT
TCCTCGCGTGTCGATGGTCATCGACTTCGCCAAACCTGCCGCCTCCTGTTCGAGACGACGCGAACGCTCC
ACGGCGGCCGATGGCGCGGGCAGGGCAGGGGGAGCCAGTTGCACGCTGTCGCGCTCGATCTTGGCCGTAG
CTTGCTGGACCATCGAGCCGACGGACTGGAAGGTTTCGCGGGGCGCACGCATGACGGTGCGGCTTGCGAT
GGTTTCGGCATCCTCGGCGGAAAACCCCGCGTCGATCAGTTCTTGCCTGTATGCCTTCCGGTCAAACGTC
CGATTCATTCACCCTCCTTGCGGGATTGCCCCGACTCACGCCGGGGCAATGTGCCCTTATTCCTGATTTG
ACCCGCCTGGTGCCTTGGTGTCCAGATAATCCACCTTATCGGCAATGAAGTCGGTCCCGTAGACCGTCTG
GCCGTCCTTCTCGTACTTGGTATTCCGAATCTTGCCCTGCACGAATACCAGCTCCGCGAAGTCGCTCTTC
TTGATGGAGCGCATGGGGACGTGCTTGGCAATCACGCGCACCCCCCGGCCGTTTTAGCGGCTAAAAAAGT
CATGGCTCTGCCCTCGGGCGGACCACGCCCATCATGACCTTGCCAAGCTCGTCCTGCTTCTCTTCGATCT
TCGCCAGCAGGGCGAGGATCGTGGCATCACCGAACCGCGCCGTGCGCGGGTCGTCGGTGAGCCAGAGTTT
CAGCAGGCCGCCCAGGCGGCCCAGGTCGCCATTGATGCGGGCCAGCTCGCGGACGTGCTCATAGTCCACG
ACGCCCGTGATTTTGTAACCCTGGCCGACGGCCAGCAGGTAGGCCTACAGGCTCATGCCGGCCGCCGCCG
CCTTTTCCTCAATCGCTCTTCGTTCGTCTGGAAGGCAGTACACCTTGATAGGTGGGCTGCCCTTCCTGGT
TGGCTTGGTTTCATCAGCCATCCGCTTGCCCTCATCTGTTACGCCGGCGGTAG
Features (pLannotate 1.2.2; 7 found; start..end, strand, type, name):
      1..110     -  oriT           oriT: incP origin of transfer
    263..894     +  rep_origin     oriV: incP origin of replication
   1203..1791    +  rep_origin     ori: high-copy-number ColE1/pMB1/pBR322/pUC origin of replication
  22381..23196   -  CDS            KanR: aminoglycoside phosphotransferase; aph(3')-Ia; confers resistance to kanamycin in bacteria or G418 (Geneticin®) in eukaryotes
  23328..23480   -  CDS            tetR (fragment): TETR1_ECOLX - Experimental evidence at protein level: Swiss-Prot protein existence level 1. TetR is the repressor of the tetracycline resistance element; its N-terminal region forms a helix-turn-helix structure and binds DNA. Binding of tetracycline to TetR reduces the repressor affinity for the tetracycline resistance gene (tetA) promoter operator sites. From Escherichia coli.
  23500..24648   -  CDS            trfA: trans-acting replication protein that binds to and activates oriV
  24920..25291   -  CDS            traJ: oriT-recognizing protein; traJ
