[The description below was written by a language model from this plasmid's Addgene catalogue record and pLannotate feature annotations shown in this document.]
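Description:
pAWP78-PVCpnf_Δpvc10 is a bacterial expression plasmid of about 25.3 kb built on the pAWP78 backbone. It carries the PVCpnf locus from Photorhabdus asymbiotica, assembled by Gibson cloning. This locus encodes a Photorhabdus virulence cassette (PVC), a phage-tail-like extracellular contractile injection system that can inject protein cargo into target cells. In this variant pvc10, which encodes the spike tip protein, has been altered, so the particles produced contain a truncated Pvc10 according to the catalogue entry.

The annotated features all belong to the backbone. They include an IncP-type broad-host-range replication module, made up of oriV and its activating replication protein gene trfA, alongside a ColE1/pUC-type origin. An oriT with traJ should allow conjugative mobilisation when the remaining transfer functions are supplied in trans. Selection is by kanamycin through an aph(3')-Ia aminoglycoside phosphotransferase gene, and a short tetR fragment is also detected, probably a remnant of the backbone's construction. The repository lists the plasmid as low copy even though a pUC-type origin is annotated.

The roughly 20 kb between the ColE1 origin and the kanamycin marker has no automated annotation and presumably holds the PVC gene cluster. The record therefore does not show the individual pvc genes, the exact extent of the pvc10 truncation, or the promoter driving expression. The construct likely serves as a loss-of-function or structural comparison for intact PVCpnf plasmids, for example to examine what the spike tip contributes to particle assembly or protein delivery, though the record states only that it produces PVCs with truncated Pvc10.
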