Addgene plasmid #198448: pAWP78-PVCpnf_Δpvc10
Purpose: Produces PVCs containing truncated spike tip protein (Pvc10).
Depositing lab: Feng Zhang. Depositing organization: Broad Institute. Publication: Programmable protein delivery with a bacterial contractile injection system. Kreitz J, Friedrich MJ, Guru A, Lash B, Saito M, Macrae RK, Zhang F. Nature. 2023 Apr;616(7956):357-364. doi: 10.1038/s41586-023-05870-7. Epub 2023 Mar 29. PubMed 36991127.
Backbone
  Vector backbone: pAWP78
  Vector type: Bacterial Expression
Growth in bacteria
  Bacterial resistance: Kanamycin, 50 μg/mL
  Growth temperature: 37°C
  Growth strain: DH5alpha
  Copy number: Low Copy
Gene/Insert
  Gene/Insert name: PVCpnf_Δpvc10
  Species: Photorhabdus asymbiotica
  Cloning method: Gibson Cloning
Terms and licenses: Academic/Nonprofit Terms; Industry Terms: Not Available to Industry
How to cite: pAWP78-PVCpnf_Δpvc10 was a gift from Feng Zhang (Addgene plasmid # 198448 ; http://n2t.net/addgene:198448 ; RRID:Addgene_198448)
